Addgene plasmid #129275: V5-APEX2-LMNA
Purpose: Expression of APEX2 at nuclear lamina
Depositing lab: Alice Ting. Depositing organization: Stanford University. Publication: Atlas of Subcellular RNA Localization Revealed by APEX-Seq. Fazal FM, Han S, Parker KR, Kaewsapsak P, Xu J, Boettiger AN, Chang HY, Ting AY. Cell. 2019 Jun 14. pii: S0092-8674(19)30555-0. doi: 10.1016/j.cell.2019.05.027. PubMed 31230715.
Backbone
  Vector backbone: pLX304
  Vector type: Mammalian Expression, Lentiviral
Growth in bacteria
  Bacterial resistance: Ampicillin, 100 μg/mL
  Growth temperature: 30°C
  Growth strain: NEB Stable
  Copy number: Unknown
Gene/Insert
  Gene/Insert name: V5-APEX2-LMNA
  Species: H. sapiens (human)
  Promoter: CMV promoter
  Cloning method: Gibson Cloning
  Sequencing primers: 5′ CMV forward
Terms and licenses: Academic/Nonprofit Terms; Industry Terms: Not Available to Industry
How to cite: V5-APEX2-LMNA was a gift from Alice Ting (Addgene plasmid # 129275 ; http://n2t.net/addgene:129275 ; RRID:Addgene_129275)
