[The description below was written by a language model from this plasmid's Addgene catalogue record and pLannotate feature annotations shown in this document.]
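Description:
V5-APEX2-LMNA is a lentiviral mammalian expression plasmid built on the pLX304 backbone, designed to place the engineered peroxidase APEX2 at the nuclear lamina. It is propagated in E. coli through a high-copy ColE1/pUC-type origin with ampicillin selection (AmpR), and also carries an f1 origin and an SV40 origin. The viral framework is third-generation and self-inactivating. An RSV promoter drives a truncated HIV-1 5' LTR, followed by the Ψ packaging signal, a gag fragment, the Rev response element and a cPPT/CTS. A ΔU3 3' LTR and an SV40 polyadenylation signal close the transfer cassette. Within the proviral region, a human PGK promoter drives blasticidin S deaminase, which allows selection of transduced mammalian cells.

The payload sits downstream of the CMV enhancer/promoter and a residual Gateway attB1 site. It is a fusion of APEX2, the A134P-improved monomeric soybean ascorbate peroxidase, to human LMNA (prelamin-A/C), and a WPRE follows to boost transcript expression. The construct name indicates an N-terminal V5 tag. The feature table does not annotate V5, although there is an unannotated gap between attB1 and APEX2 where it could lie. The table does detect a Myc epitope between APEX2 and LMNA that the catalogue entry does not mention.

Lamin A targets the fusion to the nuclear lamina. There, APEX2 can catalyse proximity-dependent biotinylation of nearby biomolecules. The associated publication used such constructs for APEX-seq mapping of subcellular RNA localization. The insert was assembled by Gibson cloning.
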