Features (pLannotate 1.2.2; 32 found; start..end, strand, type, name):
      1..304     +  enhancer       CMV enhancer: human cytomegalovirus immediate early enhancer
    305..508     +  promoter       CMV promoter: human cytomegalovirus (CMV) immediate early promoter
    531..555     +  protein_bind   attB1: mutant version of attB; recombination site for the Gateway® BP reaction BP Clonase™
    618..1364    +  CDS            APEX2: soybean ascorbate peroxidase, engineered to serve as a monomeric tag for electron microscopy and live-cell proteomics (Lam et al., 2015) more active than the original APEX due to the A134P mutation
   1383..1412    +  CDS            Myc: Myc (human c-Myc proto-oncogene) epitope tag
   1416..3404    +  CDS            LMNA: LMNA_HUMAN - Also known as LMN1. Experimental evidence at protein level: Swiss-Prot protein existence level 1. Prelamin-A/C can accelerate smooth muscle cell senescence. It acts to disrupt mitosis and induce DNA damage in vascular smooth muscle cells (VSMCs), leading to mitotic failure, genomic instability, and premature senescence. From Homo sapiens (Human).
   3440..4028    +  misc_feature   WPRE: woodchuck hepatitis virus posttranscriptional regulatory element
   4079..4098    +  misc_feature   cPPT/CTS (fragment): central polypurine tract and central termination sequence of HIV-1
   4100..4333    +  LTR            3' LTR (ΔU3): self-inactivating 3' long terminal repeat (LTR) from HIV-1
   4411..4532    +  polyA_signal   SV40 poly(A) signal: SV40 polyadenylation signal
   4572..4707    +  rep_origin     SV40 ori: SV40 origin of replication
   4728..4746    -  promoter       T7 promoter: promoter for bacteriophage T7 RNA polymerase
   4754..4909    +  CDS            lacZα (fragment): LacZα fragment of β-galactosidase; lacZ fragment
   4914..5342    +  rep_origin     f1 ori (sequence partly withheld): f1 bacteriophage origin of replication; arrow indicates direction of (+) strand synthesis
   5395..5499    +  promoter       AmpR promoter: bla
   5500..6360    +  CDS            AmpR: β-lactamase; bla; confers resistance to ampicillin, carbenicillin, and related antibiotics
   6531..7119    +  rep_origin     ori: high-copy-number ColE1/pMB1/pBR322/pUC origin of replication
   7302..7394    +  CDS            lacI (fragment): lac repressor; lacI; The lac repressor binds to the lac operator to inhibit transcription in E. coli. This inhibition can be relieved by adding lactose or isopropyl-β-D-thiogalactopyranoside (IPTG).
   7407..7428    +  protein_bind   CAP binding site: CAP binding activates transcription in the presence of cAMP. E. coli catabolite activator protein
   7443..7473    +  promoter       lac promoter: promoter for the E. coli lac operon
   7481..7497    +  protein_bind   lac operator: The lac repressor binds to the lac operator to inhibit transcription in E. coli. This inhibition can be relieved by adding lactose or isopropyl-β-D-thiogalactopyranoside (IPTG). lac repressor encoded by lacI
   7542..7560    +  promoter       T3 promoter: promoter for bacteriophage T3 RNA polymerase
   7588..7814    +  promoter       RSV promoter: Rous sarcoma virus enhancer/promoter
   7815..7995    +  LTR            5' LTR (truncated): truncated 5' long terminal repeat (LTR) from HIV-1
   8042..8167    +  misc_feature   HIV-1 Ψ: packaging signal of human immunodeficiency virus type 1
   8151..8514    +  CDS            HIV-1 gag (fragment): gag protein from human immunodeficiency virus 1; gag
   8660..8893    +  misc_feature   RRE: The Rev response element (RRE) of HIV-1 allows for Rev-dependent mRNA export from the nucleus to the cytoplasm.
   9270..9296    +  CDS            Rev (fragment): human immunodeficiency virus 1 (HIV-1) Rev protein; rev; enhances nuclear export of unspliced and incompletely spliced viral mRNAs
   9297..9797    +  promoter       hPGK promoter: human phosphoglycerate kinase 1 promoter
   9809..10204   +  CDS            BSD: blasticidin S deaminase; Aspergillus terreus BSD; confers resistance to blasticidin
  10264..10381   +  misc_feature   cPPT/CTS: central polypurine tract and central termination sequence of HIV-1
  10440..10497   +  enhancer       CMV enhancer (fragment): human cytomegalovirus immediate early enhancer
>Addgene plasmid #129275 | V5-APEX2-LMNA | addgene full sequence | sequence record 254974 | Addgene NGS Result
CGTTACATAACTTACGGTAAATGGCCCGCCTGGCTGACCGCCCAACGACCCCCGCCCATTGACGTCAATA
ATGACGTATGTTCCCATAGTAACGCCAATAGGGACTTTCCATTGACGTCAATGGGTGGAGTATTTACGGT
AAACTGCCCACTTGGCAGTACATCAAGTGTATCATATGCCAAGTACGCCCCCTATTGACGTCAATGACGG
TAAATGGCCCGCCTGGCATTATGCCCAGTACATGACCTTATGGGACTTTCCTACTTGGCAGTACATCTAC
GTATTAGTCATCGCTATTACCATGGTGATGCGGTTTTGGCAGTACATCAATGGGCGTGGATAGCGGTTTG
ACTCACGGGGATTTCCAAGTCTCCACCCCATTGACGTCAATGGGAGTTTGTTTTGGCACCAAAATCAACG
GGACTTTCCAAAATGTCGTAACAACTCCGCCCCATTGACGCAAATGGGCGGTAGGCGTGTACGGTGGGAG
GTCTATATAAGCAGAGCTCTCTGGCTAACTGTCGGGATCAACAAGTTTGTACAAAAAAGCAGGCTTCGAA
GGAGATAGAACCATGGGCAAGCCCATCCCCAACCCCCTGCTGGGCCTGGACAGCACCGGAAAGTCTTACC
CAACTGTGAGTGCTGATTACCAGGACGCCGTTGAGAAGGCGAAGAAGAAGCTCAGAGGCTTCATCGCTGA
GAAGAGATGCGCTCCTCTAATGCTCCGTTTGGCATTCCACTCTGCTGGAACCTTTGACAAGGGCACGAAG
ACCGGTGGACCCTTCGGAACCATCAAGCACCCTGCCGAACTGGCTCACAGCGCTAACAACGGTCTTGACA
TCGCTGTTAGGCTTTTGGAGCCACTCAAGGCGGAGTTCCCTATTTTGAGCTACGCCGATTTCTACCAGTT
GGCTGGCGTTGTTGCCGTTGAGGTCACGGGTGGACCTAAGGTTCCATTCCACCCTGGAAGAGAGGACAAG
CCTGAGCCACCACCAGAGGGTCGCTTGCCTGATCCCACTAAGGGTTCTGACCATTTGAGAGATGTGTTTG
GCAAAGCTATGGGGCTTACTGACCAAGATATCGTTGCTCTATCTGGGGGTCACACTATTGGAGCTGCACA
CAAGGAGCGTTCTGGATTTGAGGGTCCCTGGACCTCTAATCCTCTTATTTTCGACAACTCATACTTCACG
GAGTTGTTGAGTGGTGAGAAGGAAGGTCTCCTTCAGCTACCTTCTGACAAGGCTCTTTTGTCTGACCCTG
TATTCCGCCCTCTCGTTGATAAATATGCAGCGGACGAAGATGCCTTCTTTGCTGATTACGCTGAGGCTCA
CCAAAAGCTTTCCGAGCTTGGGTTTGCTGATGCCTCCGGACTCAGATCTATGGAGCAAAAGCTCATTTCT
GAAGAGGACTTGAATGAGACCCCGTCCCAGCGGCGCGCCACCCGCAGCGGGGCGCAGGCCAGCTCCACTC
CGCTGTCGCCCACCCGCATCACCCGGCTGCAGGAGAAGGAGGACCTGCAGGAGCTCAATGATCGCTTGGC
GGTCTACATCGACCGTGTGCGCTCGCTGGAAACGGAGAACGCAGGGCTGCGCCTTCGCATCACCGAGTCT
GAAGAGGTGGTCAGCCGCGAGGTGTCCGGCATCAAGGCCGCCTACGAGGCCGAGCTCGGGGATGCCCGCA
AGACCCTTGACTCAGTAGCCAAGGAGCGCGCCCGCCTGCAGCTGGAGCTGAGCAAAGTGCGTGAGGAGTT
TAAGGAGCTGAAAGCGCGCAATACCAAGAAGGAGGGTGACCTGATAGCTGCTCAGGCTCGGCTGAAGGAC
CTGGAGGCTCTGCTGAACTCCAAGGAGGCCGCACTGAGCACTGCTCTCAGTGAGAAGCGCACGCTGGAGG
GCGAGCTGCATGATCTGCGGGGCCAGGTGGCCAAGCTTGAGGCAGCCCTAGGTGAGGCCAAGAAGCAACT
TCAGGATGAGATGCTGCGGCGGGTGGATGCTGAGAACAGGCTGCAGACCATGAAGGAGGAACTGGACTTC
CAGAAGAACATCTACAGTGAGGAGCTGCGTGAGACCAAGCGCCGTCATGAGACCCGACTGGTGGAGATTG
ACAATGGGAAGCAGCGTGAGTTTGAGAGCCGGCTGGCGGATGCGCTGCAGGAACTGCGGGCCCAGCATGA
GGACCAGGTGGAGCAGTATAAGAAGGAGCTGGAGAAGACTTATTCTGCCAAGCTGGACAATGCCAGGCAG
TCTGCTGAGAGGAACAGCAACCTGGTGGGGGCTGCCCACGAGGAGCTGCAGCAGTCGCGCATCCGCATCG
ACAGCCTCTCTGCCCAGCTCAGCCAGCTCCAGAAGCAGCTGGCAGCCAAGGAGGCGAAGCTTCGAGACCT
GGAGGACTCACTGGCCCGTGAGCGGGACACCAGCCGGCGGCTGCTGGCGGAAAAGGAGCGGGAGATGGCC
GAGATGCGGGCAAGGATGCAGCAGCAGCTGGACGAGTACCAGGAGCTTCTGGACATCAAGCTGGCCCTGG
ACATGGAGATCCACGCCTACCGCAAGCTCTTGGAGGGCGAGGAGGAGAGGCTACGCCTGTCCCCCAGCCC
TACCTCGCAGCGCAGCCGTGGCCGTGCTTCCTCTCACTCATCCCAGACACAGGGTGGGGGCAGCGTCACC
AAAAAGCGCAAACTGGAGTCCACTGAGAGCCGCAGCAGCTTCTCACAGCACGCACGCACTAGCGGGCGCG
TGGCCGTGGAGGAGGTGGATGAGGAGGGCAAGTTTGTCCGGCTGCGCAACAAGTCCAATGAGGACCAGTC
CATGGGCAATTGGCAGATCAAGCGCCAGAATGGAGATGATCCCTTGCTGACTTACCGGTTCCCACCAAAG
TTCACCCTGAAGGCTGGGCAGGTGGTGACGATCTGGGCTGCAGGAGCTGGGGCCACCCACAGCCCCCCTA
CCGACCTGGTGTGGAAGGCACAGAACACCTGGGGCTGCGGGAACAGCCTGCGTACGGCTCTCATCAACTC
CACTGGGGAAGAAGTGGCCATGCGCAAGCTGGTGCGCTCAGTGACTGTGGTTGAGGACGACGAGGATGAG
GATGGAGATGACCTGCTCCATCACCACCACGGCTCCCACTGCAGCAGCTCGGGGGACCCCGCTGAGTACA
ACCTGCGCTCGCGCACCGTGCTGTGCGGGACCTGCGGGCAGCCTGCCGACAAGGCATCTGCCAGCGGCTC
AGGAGCCCAGGTGGGCGGACCCATCTCCTCTGGCTCTTCTGCCTCCAGTGTCACGGTCACTCGCAGCTAC
CGCAGTGTGGGGGGCAGTGGGGGTGGCAGCTTCGGGGACAATCTGGTCACCCGCTCCTACCTCCTGGGCA
ACTCCAGCCCCCGAACCCAGAGCCCCCAGAACTGCAGCATCATGTAAGCTAGCGCTAACCGGTGGCGCGT
TAAGTCGACAATCAACCTCTGGATTACAAAATTTGTGAAAGATTGACTGGTATTCTTAACTATGTTGCTC
CTTTTACGCTATGTGGATACGCTGCTTTAATGCCTTTGTATCATGCTATTGCTTCCCGTATGGCTTTCAT
TTTCTCCTCCTTGTATAAATCCTGGTTGCTGTCTCTTTATGAGGAGTTGTGGCCCGTTGTCAGGCAACGT
GGCGTGGTGTGCACTGTGTTTGCTGACGCAACCCCCACTGGTTGGGGCATTGCCACCACCTGTCAGCTCC
TTTCCGGGACTTTCGCTTTCCCCCTCCCTATTGCCACGGCGGAACTCATCGCCGCCTGCCTTGCCCGCTG
CTGGACAGGGGCTCGGCTGTTGGGCACTGACAATTCCGTGGTGTTGTCGGGGAAATCATCGTCCTTTCCT
TGGCTGCTCGCCTGTGTTGCCACCTGGATTCTGCGCGGGACGTCCTTCTGCTACGTCCCTTCGGCCCTCA
ATCCAGCGGACCTTCCTTCCCGCGGCCTGCTGCCGGCTCTGCGGCCTCTTCCGCGTCTTCGCCTTCGCCC
TCAGACGAGTCGGATCTCCCTTTGGGCCGCCTCCCCGCGTCGACTTTAAGACCAATGACTTACAAGGCAG
CTGTAGATCTTAGCCACTTTTTAAAAGAAAAGGGGGGACTGGAAGGGCTAATTCACTCCCAACGAAGACA
AGATCTGCTTTTTGCTTGTACTGGGTCTCTCTGGTTAGACCAGATCTGAGCCTGGGAGCTCTCTGGCTAA
CTAGGGAACCCACTGCTTAAGCCTCAATAAAGCTTGCCTTGAGTGCTTCAAGTAGTGTGTGCCCGTCTGT
TGTGTGACTCTGGTAACTAGAGATCCCTCAGACCCTTTTAGTCAGTGTGGAAAATCTCTAGCAGTACGTA
TAGTAGTTCATGTCATCTTATTATTCAGTATTTATAACTTGCAAAGAAATGAATATCAGAGAGTGAGAGG
AACTTGTTTATTGCAGCTTATAATGGTTACAAATAAAGCAATAGCATCACAAATTTCACAAATAAAGCAT
TTTTTTCACTGCATTCTAGTTGTGGTTTGTCCAAACTCATCAATGTATCTTATCATGTCTGGCTCTAGCT
ATCCCGCCCCTAACTCCGCCCATCCCGCCCCTAACTCCGCCCAGTTCCGCCCATTCTCCGCCCCATGGCT
GACTAATTTTTTTTATTTATGCAGAGGCCGAGGCCGCCTCGGCCTCTGAGCTATTCCAGAAGTAGTGAGG
AGGCTTTTTTGGAGGCCTAGGGACGTACCCAATTCGCCCTATAGTGAGTCGTATTACGCGCGCTCACTGG
CCGTCGTTTTACAACGTCGTGACTGGGAAAACCCTGGCGTTACCCAACTTAATCGCCTTGCAGCACATCC
CCCTTTCGCCAGCTGGCGTAATAGCGAAGAGGCCCGCACCGATCGCCCTTCCCAACAGTTGCGCAGCCTG
AATGGCGAATGGG
[124 nt withheld, positions 4914-5037]
C
[91 nt withheld, positions 5039-5129]
A
[49 nt withheld, positions 5131-5179]
CCTTTGACGTTGGAGTCCACGTTCTTT
[37 nt withheld, positions 5207-5243]
ACCCTATCTCGGTCTATTCTTTTGATTTATAAGGGATTTTGCCGATTTCGGCCTATTGGTTAAAAAATGA
GCTGATTTAACAAAAATTTAACGCGAATTTTAACAAAATATTAACGCTTACAATTTAGGTGGCACTTTTC
GGGGAAATGTGCGCGGAACCCCTATTTGTTTATTTTTCTAAATACATTCAAATATGTATCCGCTCATGAG
ACAATAACCCTGATAAATGCTTCAATAATATTGAAAAAGGAAGAGTATGAGTATTCAACATTTCCGTGTC
GCCCTTATTCCCTTTTTTGCGGCATTTTGCCTTCCTGTTTTTGCTCACCCAGAAACGCTGGTGAAAGTAA
AAGATGCTGAAGATCAGTTGGGTGCACGAGTGGGTTACATCGAACTGGATCTCAACAGCGGTAAGATCCT
TGAGAGTTTTCGCCCCGAAGAACGTTTTCCAATGATGAGCACTTTTAAAGTTCTGCTATGTGGCGCGGTA
TTATCCCGTATTGACGCCGGGCAAGAGCAACTCGGTCGCCGCATACACTATTCTCAGAATGACTTGGTTG
AGTACTCACCAGTCACAGAAAAGCATCTTACGGATGGCATGACAGTAAGAGAATTATGCAGTGCTGCCAT
AACCATGAGTGATAACACTGCGGCCAACTTACTTCTGACAACGATCGGAGGACCGAAGGAGCTAACCGCT
TTTTTGCACAACATGGGGGATCATGTAACTCGCCTTGATCGTTGGGAACCGGAGCTGAATGAAGCCATAC
CAAACGACGAGCGTGACACCACGATGCCTGTAGCAATGGCAACAACGTTGCGCAAACTATTAACTGGCGA
ACTACTTACTCTAGCTTCCCGGCAACAATTAATAGACTGGATGGAGGCGGATAAAGTTGCAGGACCACTT
CTGCGCTCGGCCCTTCCGGCTGGCTGGTTTATTGCTGATAAATCTGGAGCCGGTGAGCGTGGGTCTCGCG
GTATCATTGCAGCACTGGGGCCAGATGGTAAGCCCTCCCGTATCGTAGTTATCTACACGACGGGGAGTCA
GGCAACTATGGATGAACGAAATAGACAGATCGCTGAGATAGGTGCCTCACTGATTAAGCATTGGTAACTG
TCAGACCAAGTTTACTCATATATACTTTAGATTGATTTAAAACTTCATTTTTAATTTAAAAGGATCTAGG
TGAAGATCCTTTTTGATAATCTCATGACCAAAATCCCTTAACGTGAGTTTTCGTTCCACTGAGCGTCAGA
CCCCGTAGAAAAGATCAAAGGATCTTCTTGAGATCCTTTTTTTCTGCGCGTAATCTGCTGCTTGCAAACA
AAAAAACCACCGCTACCAGCGGTGGTTTGTTTGCCGGATCAAGAGCTACCAACTCTTTTTCCGAAGGTAA
CTGGCTTCAGCAGAGCGCAGATACCAAATACTGTTCTTCTAGTGTAGCCGTAGTTAGGCCACCACTTCAA
GAACTCTGTAGCACCGCCTACATACCTCGCTCTGCTAATCCTGTTACCAGTGGCTGCTGCCAGTGGCGAT
AAGTCGTGTCTTACCGGGTTGGACTCAAGACGATAGTTACCGGATAAGGCGCAGCGGTCGGGCTGAACGG
GGGGTTCGTGCACACAGCCCAGCTTGGAGCGAACGACCTACACCGAACTGAGATACCTACAGCGTGAGCT
ATGAGAAAGCGCCACGCTTCCCGAAGGGAGAAAGGCGGACAGGTATCCGGTAAGCGGCAGGGTCGGAACA
GGAGAGCGCACGAGGGAGCTTCCAGGGGGAAACGCCTGGTATCTTTATAGTCCTGTCGGGTTTCGCCACC
TCTGACTTGAGCGTCGATTTTTGTGATGCTCGTCAGGGGGGCGGAGCCTATGGAAAAACGCCAGCAACGC
GGCCTTTTTACGGTTCCTGGCCTTTTGCTGGCCTTTTGCTCACATGTTCTTTCCTGCGTTATCCCCTGAT
TCTGTGGATAACCGTATTACCGCCTTTGAGTGAGCTGATACCGCTCGCCGCAGCCGAACGACCGAGCGCA
GCGAGTCAGTGAGCGAGGAAGCGGAAGAGCGCCCAATACGCAAACCGCCTCTCCCCGCGCGTTGGCCGAT
TCATTAATGCAGCTGGCACGACAGGTTTCCCGACTGGAAAGCGGGCAGTGAGCGCAACGCAATTAATGTG
AGTTAGCTCACTCATTAGGCACCCCAGGCTTTACACTTTATGCTTCCGGCTCGTATGTTGTGTGGAATTG
TGAGCGGATAACAATTTCACACAGGAAACAGCTATGACCATGATTACGCCAAGCGCGCAATTAACCCTCA
CTAAAGGGAACAAAAGCTGGAGCTGCAAGCTTAATGTAGTCTTATGCAATACTCTTGTAGTCTTGCAACA
TGGTAACGATGAGTTAGCAACATGCCTTACAAGGAGAGAAAAAGCACCGTGCATGCCGATTGGTGGAAGT
AAGGTGGTACGATCGTGCCTTATTAGGAAGGCAACAGACGGGTCTGACATGGATTGGACGAACCACTGAA
TTGCCGCATTGCAGAGATATTGTATTTAAGTGCCTAGCTCGATACATAAACGGGTCTCTCTGGTTAGACC
AGATCTGAGCCTGGGAGCTCTCTGGCTAACTAGGGAACCCACTGCTTAAGCCTCAATAAAGCTTGCCTTG
AGTGCTTCAAGTAGTGTGTGCCCGTCTGTTGTGTGACTCTGGTAACTAGAGATCCCTCAGACCCTTTTAG
TCAGTGTGGAAAATCTCTAGCAGTGGCGCCCGAACAGGGACTTGAAAGCGAAAGGGAAACCAGAGGAGCT
CTCTCGACGCAGGACTCGGCTTGCTGAAGCGCGCACGGCAAGAGGCGAGGGGCGGCGACTGGTGAGTACG
CCAAAAATTTTGACTAGCGGAGGCTAGAAGGAGAGAGATGGGTGCGAGAGCGTCAGTATTAAGCGGGGGA
GAATTAGATCGCGATGGGAAAAAATTCGGTTAAGGCCAGGGGGAAAGAAAAAATATAAATTAAAACATAT
AGTATGGGCAAGCAGGGAGCTAGAACGATTCGCAGTTAATCCTGGCCTGTTAGAAACATCAGAAGGCTGT
AGACAAATACTGGGACAGCTACAACCATCCCTTCAGACAGGATCAGAAGAACTTAGATCATTATATAATA
CAGTAGCAACCCTCTATTGTGTGCATCAAAGGATAGAGATAAAAGACACCAAGGAAGCTTTAGACAAGAT
AGAGGAAGAGCAAAACAAAAGTAAGACCACCGCACAGCAAGCGGCCGCTGATCTTCAGACCTGGAGGAGG
AGATATGAGGGACAATTGGAGAAGTGAATTATATAAATATAAAGTAGTAAAAATTGAACCATTAGGAGTA
GCACCCACCAAGGCAAAGAGAAGAGTGGTGCAGAGAGAAAAAAGAGCAGTGGGAATAGGAGCTTTGTTCC
TTGGGTTCTTGGGAGCAGCAGGAAGCACTATGGGCGCAGCGTCAATGACGCTGACGGTACAGGCCAGACA
ATTATTGTCTGGTATAGTGCAGCAGCAGAACAATTTGCTGAGGGCTATTGAGGCGCAACAGCATCTGTTG
CAACTCACAGTCTGGGGCATCAAGCAGCTCCAGGCAAGAATCCTGGCTGTGGAAAGATACCTAAAGGATC
AACAGCTCCTGGGGATTTGGGGTTGCTCTGGAAAACTCATTTGCACCACTGCTGTGCCTTGGAATGCTAG
TTGGAGTAATAAATCTCTGGAACAGATTTGGAATCACACGACCTGGATGGAGTGGGACAGAGAAATTAAC
AATTACACAAGCTTAATACACTCCTTAATTGAAGAATCGCAAAACCAGCAAGAAAAGAATGAACAAGAAT
TATTGGAATTAGATAAATGGGCAAGTTTGTGGAATTGGTTTAACATAACAAATTGGCTGTGGTATATAAA
ATTATTCATAATGATAGTAGGAGGCTTGGTAGGTTTAAGAATAGTTTTTGCTGTACTTTCTATAGTGAAT
AGAGTTAGGCAGGGATATTCACCATTATCGTTTCAGACCCACCTCCCAACCCCGAGGGGACCCTTGCGCC
TTTTCCAAGGCAGCCCTGGGTTTGCGCAGGGACGCGGCTGCTCTGGGCGTGGTTCCGGGAAACGCAGCGG
CGCCGACCCTGGGTCTCGCACATTCTTCACGTCCGTTCGCAGCGTCACCCGGATCTTCGCCGCTACCCTT
GTGGGCCCCCCGGCGACGCTTCCTGCTCCGCCCCTAAGTCGGGAAGGTTCCTTGCGGTTCGCGGCGTGCC
GGACGTGACAAACGGAAGCCGCACGTCTCACTAGTACCCTCGCAGACGGACAGCGCCAGGGAGCAATGGC
AGCGCGCCGACCGCGATGGGCTGTGGCCAATAGCGGCTGCTCAGCAGGGCGCGCCGAGAGCAGCGGCCGG
GAAGGGGCGGTGCGGGAGGCGGGGTGTGGGGCGGTAGTGTGGGCCCTGTTCCTGCCCGCGCGGTGTTCCG
CATTCTGCAAGCCTCCGGAGCGCACGTCGGCAGTCGGCTCCCTCGTTGACCGAATCACCGACCTCTCTCC
CCAGGGGGTACCACCATGGCCAAGCCTTTGTCTCAAGAAGAATCCACCCTCATTGAAAGAGCAACGGCTA
CAATCAACAGCATCCCCATCTCTGAAGACTACAGCGTCGCCAGCGCAGCTCTCTCTAGCGACGGCCGCAT
CTTCACTGGTGTCAATGTATATCATTTTACTGGGGGACCTTGTGCAGAACTCGTGGTGCTGGGCACTGCT
GCTGCTGCGGCAGCTGGCAACCTGACTTGTATCGTCGCGATCGGAAATGAGAACAGGGGCATCTTGAGCC
CCTGCGGACGGTGCCGACAGGTGCTTCTCGATCTGCATCCTGGGATCAAAGCCATAGTGAAGGACAGTGA
TGGACAGCCGACGGCAGTTGGGATTCGTGAATTGCTGCCCTCTGGTTATGTGTGGGAGGGCCTGCAGCTG
CAGTAGTAAGAATTCTAGATCTTGAGACAAATGGCAGTATTCATCCACAATTTTAAAAGAAAAGGGGGGA
TTGGGGGGTACAGTGCAGGGGAAAGAATAGTAGACATAATAGCAACAGACATACAAACTAAAGAATTACA
AAAACAAATTACAAAAATTCAAAATTTTCGGGTTTATTACAGGGACAGCAGAGATCCACTTTGGCGCCGG
CTCGAGGGGGCCCGGGGTTATTAATAGTAATCAATTACGGGGTCATTAGTTCATAGCCCATATATGGAGT
TCCG
